Addgene plasmid #68302: MBP-MEK1 S222TAG
Purpose: N-terminal MBP tagged human MEK1 gene S222TAG for bacterial expression
Depositing lab: Jesse Rinehart. Depositing organization: Yale University. Publication: A flexible codon in genomically recoded Escherichia coli permits programmable protein phosphorylation. Pirman NL, Barber KW, Aerni HR, Ma NJ, Haimovich AD, Rogulina S, Isaacs FJ, Rinehart J. Nat Commun. 2015 Sep 9;6:8130. doi: 10.1038/ncomms9130. PubMed 26350500.
Backbone
  Vector backbone: pCRT7/NT-TOPO
  Vector type: Bacterial Expression
Growth in bacteria
  Bacterial resistance: Ampicillin, 100 μg/mL
  Growth temperature: 37°C
  Growth strain: Top10
  Copy number: Unknown
Gene/Insert
  Gene/Insert name: MBP-MEK1 S222TAG
  Species: H. sapiens (human), Synthetic
  Entrez Gene: MAP2K1 (a.k.a. CFC3, MAPKK1, MEK1, MEL, MKK1, PRKMK1)
  Tag / fusion protein: MBP (N terminal on insert); His (C terminal on insert)
Terms and licenses: Academic/Nonprofit Terms; Industry Terms: Not Available to Industry
Depositor comments: Encodes MBP-MEK1 (human) fusion protein, with Ser encoded at positions 218 and TAG at position 222 in the activation loop.
How to cite: MBP-MEK1 S222TAG was a gift from Jesse Rinehart (Addgene plasmid # 68302 ; http://n2t.net/addgene:68302 ; RRID:Addgene_68302)
