[The description below was written by a language model from this plasmid's Addgene catalogue record and pLannotate feature annotations shown in this document.]
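Description:
MBP-MEK1 S222TAG is a 6,001 bp bacterial expression plasmid built on the pCRT7/NT-TOPO backbone. It is propagated in E. coli through a high-copy ColE1/pUC-type origin and selected with ampicillin via the bla (AmpR) gene. An f1 phage origin is also present. The payload is human MEK1 (MAP2K1), the dual-specificity kinase of the MAPK/ERK cascade, fused at its N terminus to a signal-sequence-less maltose binding protein that stays in the cytosol. The catalogue also lists a C-terminal His tag, although the feature table does not annotate one.

Although the backbone name implies T7-driven expression, the annotated promoter upstream of the fusion is PLtetO-1, a lambda PL derivative carrying tet operators. It is followed by the T7 gene 10 ribosome binding site, and a T7 terminator lies downstream of the coding region. A divergently oriented tetR gene sits next to a partial PLtetO-1 fragment and two lac operators. It supplies the Tet repressor, so expression should be inducible with tetracycline-class inducers. Short lacI, lacZα and gene 10-derived fragments appear to be backbone remnants.

The defining feature is in the MEK1 activation loop, where position 218 encodes serine and codon 222 is replaced by an amber TAG codon. According to the associated publication title, the construct belongs to work on programmable protein phosphorylation in genomically recoded E. coli. In that setting, the TAG codon would be reassigned by a separately supplied translation system, presumably to place a phosphorylated residue site-specifically at position 222. That system is not encoded on this plasmid. The MBP and His tags offer handles for purifying the product.
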