Features (pLannotate 1.2.2; 17 found; start..end, strand, type, name):
     27..142     -  ncRNA          5S rRNA: Accession: RF00001 - 5S ribosomal RNA
    155..775     -  CDS            tetR: TETR2_ECOLX - Experimental evidence at protein level: Swiss-Prot protein existence level 1. TetR is the repressor of the tetracycline resistance element; its N-terminal region forms a helix-turn-helix structure and binds DNA. Binding of tetracycline to TetR reduces the repressor affinity for the tetracycline resistance gene (tetA) promoter operator sites. From Escherichia coli.
    792..824     -  promoter       PLtetO-1 promoter (fragment): modified phage lambda PL promoter with tet operator sites (Lutz and Bujard, 1997)
    824..840     -  protein_bind   lac operator: The lac repressor binds to the lac operator to inhibit transcription in E. coli. This inhibition can be relieved by adding lactose or isopropyl-β-D-thiogalactopyranoside (IPTG). lac repressor encoded by lacI
    847..863     -  protein_bind   lac operator: The lac repressor binds to the lac operator to inhibit transcription in E. coli. This inhibition can be relieved by adding lactose or isopropyl-β-D-thiogalactopyranoside (IPTG). lac repressor encoded by lacI
    872..945     +  promoter       PLtetO-1 promoter: modified phage lambda PL promoter with tet operator sites (Lutz and Bujard, 1997)
    979..1001    +  RBS            RBS: efficient ribosome binding site from bacteriophage T7 gene 10 (Olins and Rangwala, 1989)
   1010..2110    +  CDS            MBP: maltose binding protein from E. coli; malE (mutated); This version of the gene does not encode a signal sequence, so MBP will remain in the cytosol.
   2195..3373    +  CDS            MAP2K1: MP2K1_HUMAN - Also known as MEK1, PRKMK1. Experimental evidence at protein level: Swiss-Prot protein existence level 1. Dual specificity protein kinase which acts as an essential component of the MAP kinase signal transduction pathway. Binding of extracellular ligands such as growth factors, cytokines and hormones to their cell-surface receptors activates RAS and this initiates RAF1 activation. RAF1 then further activates the dual-specificity protein kinases MAP2K1/MEK1 and MAP2K2/MEK2. Both MAP2K1/MEK1 and MAP2K2/MEK2 function specifically in the MAPK/ERK cascade, and catalyze the concomitant
   3459..3508    +  CDS            SET1 (fragment): solubility-enhancement tag derived from T7 phage gene 10B
   3516..3563    +  terminator     T7 terminator: transcription terminator for bacteriophage T7 RNA polymerase
   3589..3655    +  CDS            lacZα (fragment): LacZα fragment of β-galactosidase; lacZ fragment
   3660..4018    +  rep_origin     f1 ori (sequence partly withheld): f1 bacteriophage origin of replication; arrow indicates direction of (+) strand synthesis
   4043..4147    +  promoter       AmpR promoter: bla
   4148..5008    +  CDS            AmpR: β-lactamase; bla; confers resistance to ampicillin, carbenicillin, and related antibiotics
   5179..5767    +  rep_origin     ori: high-copy-number ColE1/pMB1/pBR322/pUC origin of replication
   5950..6001    +  CDS            lacI (fragment): lac repressor; lacI; The lac repressor binds to the lac operator to inhibit transcription in E. coli. This inhibition can be relieved by adding lactose or isopropyl-β-D-thiogalactopyranoside (IPTG).
>Addgene plasmid #68302 | MBP-MEK1 S222TAG | depositor full sequence | sequence record 119495 | MBP-MEK1 S222TAG sequence 6001 bps
GATCTATGATATCGATTTTTATTTGATGCCTGGCAGTTCCCTACTCTCGCATGGGGAGACCCCACACTAC
CATCGGCGCTACGGCGTTTCACTTCTGAGTTCGGCATGGGGTCAGGTGGGACCACCGCGCTACTGCCGCC
AGGCATCTAGATTAAGACCCACTTTCACATTTAAGTTGTTTTTCTAATCCGCATATGATCAATTCAAGGC
CGAATAAGAAGGCTGGCTCTGCACCTTGGTGATCAAATAATTCGATAGCTTGTCGTAATAATGGCGGCAT
ACTATCAGTAGTAGGTGTTTCCCTTTCTTCTTTAGCGACTTGATGCTCTTGATCTTCCAATACGCAACCT
AAAGTAAAATGCCCCACAGCGCTGAGTGCATATAATGCATTCTCTAGTGAAAAACCTTGTTGGCATAAAA
AGGCTAATTGATTTTCGAGAGTTTCATACTGTTTTTCTGTAGGCCGTGTACCTAAATGTACTTTTGCTCC
ATCGCGATGACTTAGTAAAGCACATCTAAAACTTTTAGCGTTATTACGTAAAAAATCTTGCCAGCTTTCC
CCTTCTAAAGGGCAAAAGTGAGTATGGTGCCTATCTAACATCTCAATGGCTAAGGCGTCGAGCAAAGCCC
GCTTATTTTTTACATGCCAATACAATGTAGGCTGCTCTACACCTAGCTTCTGGGCGAGTTTACGGGTTGT
TAAACCTTCGATTCCGACCTCATTAAGCAGCTCTAATGCGCTGTTAATCACTTTACTTTTATCTAATCTG
GACATGTCGAATATAGACGTCGGTCAGTGCGTCCTGCTGATGTGCTCAGTATCTTGTTATCCGCTCACAA
TGTCAATTGTTATCCGCTCACAATTCTCGAGTCCCTATCAGTGATAGAGATTGACATCCCTATCAGTGAT
AGAGATACTGAGCACATCAGCAGGACGCACTGACCGAATTCATTAAAGAGGAGAAAGCTAGAAATAATTT
TGTTTAACTTTAAGAAGGAGATATACATAATGAAAATCGAAGAAGGTAAACTGGTAATCTGGATTAACGG
CGATAAAGGCTATAACGGTCTCGCTGAAGTCGGTAAGAAATTCGAGAAAGATACCGGAATTAAAGTCACC
GTTGAGCATCCGGATAAACTGGAAGAGAAATTCCCACAGGTTGCGGCAACTGGCGATGGCCCTGACATTA
TCTTCTGGGCACACGACCGCTTTGGTGGCTACGCTCAATCTGGCCTGTTGGCTGAAATCACCCCGGACAA
AGCGTTCCAGGACAAGCTGTATCCGTTTACCTGGGATGCCGTACGTTACAACGGCAAGCTGATTGCTTAC
CCGATCGCTGTTGAAGCGTTATCGCTGATTTATAACAAGGATCTGCTGCCGAACCCGCCAAAAACCTGGG
AAGAGATCCCGGCGCTGGATAAAGAACTGAAAGCGAAAGGTAAGAGCGCGCTGATGTTCAACCTGCAAGA
ACCGTACTTCACCTGGCCGCTGATTGCTGCTGACGGGGGTTATGCGTTCAAGTATGAAAACGGCAAGTAC
GACATTAAAGACGTGGGCGTGGATAACGCTGGCGCGAAAGCGGGTCTGACCTTCCTGGTTGACCTGATTA
AAAACAAACACATGAATGCAGACACCGATTACTCCATCGCAGAAGCTGCCTTTAATAAAGGCGAAACAGC
GATGACCATCAACGGCCCGTGGGCATGGTCCAACATCGACACCAGCAAAGTGAATTATGGTGTAACGGTA
CTGCCGACCTTCAAGGGTCAACCATCCAAACCGTTCGTTGGCGTGCTGAGCGCAGGTATTAACGCCGCCA
GTCCGAACAAAGAGCTGGCAAAAGAGTTCCTCGAAAACTATCTGCTGACTGATGAAGGTCTGGAAGCGGT
TAATAAAGACAAACCGCTGGGTGCCGTAGCGCTGAAGTCTTACGAGGAAGAGTTGGCGAAAGATCCACGT
ATTGCCGCCACTATGGAAAACGCCCAGAAAGGTGAAATCATGCCGAACATCCCGCAGATGTCCGCTTTCT
GGTATGCCGTGCGTACTGCGGTGATCAACGCCGCCAGCGGTCGTCAGACTGTCGATGAAGCCCTGAAAGA
CGCGCAGACTAATTCGAGCTCGAACAACAACAACAATAACAATAACAACAACCTCGGGATCGAGGGAAGG
GAAAATCTGTATTTTCAAGGTCATATGCCGAAGAAGAAACCGACCCCGATCCAGCTGAACCCGGCTCCGG
ACGGTTCTGCTGTTAACGGCACCTCTTCTGCTGAAACCAACCTGGAAGCTCTGCAAAAGAAACTGGAAGA
ACTGGAACTGGACGAACAGCAGCGTAAACGTCTGGAAGCGTTCCTGACCCAGAAACAGAAAGTTGGTGAA
CTGAAAGACGACGACTTCGAAAAAATCTCTGAACTGGGTGCTGGTAACGGTGGTGTTGTTTTCAAAGTTT
CTCACAAACCGTCCGGTCTGGTTATGGCTCGTAAACTGATCCACCTGGAAATCAAACCGGCTATCCGTAA
CCAGATCATCCGTGAACTGCAAGTTCTGCACGAATGCAACTCTCCGTACATCGTTGGTTTCTACGGTGCT
TTCTACTCTGACGGTGAAATCTCTATCTGCATGGAACACATGGACGGTGGTTCTCTGGACCAGGTTCTGA
AAAAAGCTGGTCGTATCCCGGAACAGATCCTGGGTAAAGTTTCTATCGCTGTTATCAAAGGTCTGACCTA
CCTGCGTGAAAAACACAAAATCATGCACCGTGACGTTAAACCGTCTAACATCCTGGTTAACTCTCGTGGT
GAAATCAAACTGTGCGACTTCGGTGTTTCTGGTCAGCTGATCGACTCTATGGCTAACTAGTTCGTTGGCA
CCCGTTCTTACATGTCTCCGGAACGTCTGCAAGGCACCCACTACTCTGTTCAGTCTGACATCTGGTCTAT
GGGTCTGTCTCTGGTTGAAATGGCTGTTGGTCGTTACCCGATCCCGCCGCCGGACGCTAAAGAACTGGAA
CTGATGTTCGGTTGCCAGGTTGAAGGTGACGCTGCTGAAACCCCGCCGCGTCCGCGTACTCCGGGTCGTC
CGCTGTCTTCTTACGGTATGGACTCTCGTCCGCCGATGGCTATCTTCGAACTGCTGGACTACATCGTTAA
CGAACCGCCTCCGAAACTGCCGTCTGGTGTTTTCTCTCTGGAGTTCCAGGACTTCGTTAACAAATGCCTG
ATCAAAAACCCGGCTGAACGTGCTGACCTGAAACAGCTGATGGTTCACGCTTTCATCAAACGTTCTGACG
CTGAAGAAGTTGACTTCGCTGGTTGGCTGTGCTCTACCATCGGTCTGAACCAGCCGTCTACCCCGACCCA
CGCTGCTGGTGTGGCAGCCGCAGCTGCGCATCATCACCACCATCACTAAGGCGCGCCGGATCCGAATTCG
AGCTCCGTCGACAAGCTAGCTTGATCCGGCTGCTAACAAAGCCCGAAAGGAAGCTGAGTTGGCTGCTGCC
ACCGCTGAGCAATAACTAGCATAACCCCTTGGGGCCTCTAAACGGGTCTTGAGGGGTTTTTTGCTGAAAG
GAGGAACTATATCCGGATCTGGCGTAATAGCGAAGAGGCCCGCACCGATCGCCCTTCCCAACAGTTGCGC
AGCCTGAATGGCGAATGGG
[124 nt withheld, positions 3660-3783]
C
[91 nt withheld, positions 3785-3875]
A
[49 nt withheld, positions 3877-3925]
CCTTTGACGTTGGAGTCCACGTTCTTT
[37 nt withheld, positions 3953-3989]
ACCCTATCTCGGTCTATTCTTTTGATTTAGGTGGCACTTTTCGGGGAAATGTGCGCGGAACCCCTATTTG
TTTATTTTTCTAAATACATTCAAATATGTATCCGCTCATGAGACAATAACCCTGATAAATGCTTCAATAA
TATTGAAAAAGGAAGAGTATGAGTATTCAACATTTCCGTGTCGCCCTTATTCCCTTTTTTGCGGCATTTT
GCCTTCCTGTTTTTGCTCACCCAGAAACGCTGGTGAAAGTAAAAGATGCTGAAGATCAGTTGGGTGCACG
AGTGGGTTACATCGAACTGGATCTCAACAGCGGTAAGATCCTTGAGAGTTTTCGCCCCGAAGAACGTTTT
CCAATGATGAGCACTTTTAAAGTTCTGCTATGTGGCGCGGTATTATCCCGTATTGACGCCGGGCAAGAGC
AACTCGGTCGCCGCATACACTATTCTCAGAATGACTTGGTTGAGTACTCACCAGTCACAGAAAAGCATCT
TACGGATGGCATGACAGTAAGAGAATTATGCAGTGCTGCCATAACCATGAGTGATAACACTGCGGCCAAC
TTACTTCTGACAACGATCGGAGGACCGAAGGAGCTAACCGCTTTTTTGCACAACATGGGGGATCATGTAA
CTCGCCTTGATCGTTGGGAACCGGAGCTGAATGAAGCCATACCAAACGACGAGCGTGACACCACGATGCC
TGTAGCAATGGCAACAACGTTGCGCAAACTATTAACTGGCGAACTACTTACTCTAGCTTCCCGGCAACAA
TTAATAGACTGGATGGAGGCGGATAAAGTTGCAGGACCACTTCTGCGCTCGGCCCTTCCGGCTGGCTGGT
TTATTGCTGATAAATCTGGAGCCGGTGAGCGTGGGTCTCGCGGTATCATTGCAGCACTGGGGCCAGATGG
TAAGCCCTCCCGTATCGTAGTTATCTACACGACGGGGAGTCAGGCAACTATGGATGAACGAAATAGACAG
ATCGCTGAGATAGGTGCCTCACTGATTAAGCATTGGTAACTGTCAGACCAAGTTTACTCATATATACTTT
AGATTGATTTAAAACTTCATTTTTAATTTAAAAGGATCTAGGTGAAGATCCTTTTTGATAATCTCATGAC
CAAAATCCCTTAACGTGAGTTTTCGTTCCACTGAGCGTCAGACCCCGTAGAAAAGATCAAAGGATCTTCT
TGAGATCCTTTTTTTCTGCGCGTAATCTGCTGCTTGCAAACAAAAAAACCACCGCTACCAGCGGTGGTTT
GTTTGCCGGATCAAGAGCTACCAACTCTTTTTCCGAAGGTAACTGGCTTCAGCAGAGCGCAGATACCAAA
TACTGTTCTTCTAGTGTAGCCGTAGTTAGGCCACCACTTCAAGAACTCTGTAGCACCGCCTACATACCTC
GCTCTGCTAATCCTGTTACCAGTGGCTGCTGCCAGTGGCGATAAGTCGTGTCTTACCGGGTTGGACTCAA
GACGATAGTTACCGGATAAGGCGCAGCGGTCGGGCTGAACGGGGGGTTCGTGCACACAGCCCAGCTTGGA
GCGAACGACCTACACCGAACTGAGATACCTACAGCGTGAGCTATGAGAAAGCGCCACGCTTCCCGAAGGG
AGAAAGGCGGACAGGTATCCGGTAAGCGGCAGGGTCGGAACAGGAGAGCGCACGAGGGAGCTTCCAGGGG
GAAACGCCTGGTATCTTTATAGTCCTGTCGGGTTTCGCCACCTCTGACTTGAGCGTCGATTTTTGTGATG
CTCGTCAGGGGGGCGGAGCCTATGGAAAAACGCCAGCAACGCGGCCTTTTTACGGTTCCTGGCCTTTTGC
TGGCCTTTTGCTCACATGTTCTTTCCTGCGTTATCCCCTGATTCTGTGGATAACCGTATTACCGCCTTTG
AGTGAGCTGATACCGCTCGCCGCAGCCGAACGACCGAGCGCAGCGAGTCAGTGAGCGAGGAAGCGGAAGA
GCGCCCAATACGCAAACCGCCTCTCCCCGCGCGTTGGCCGATTCATTAATGC
