>Addgene plasmid #68302 | MBP-MEK1 S222TAG | addgene partial sequence | sequence record 123727 | MBP-F 5'-GATGAAGCCCTGAAAGACGCGCAG-3'
CAACAATAACAATAACAACAACCTCGGGATCGAGGGAAGGGAAAATCTGTATTTTCAAGGTCATATGCCG
AAGAAGAAACCGACCCCGATCCAGCTGAACCCGGCTCCGGACGGTTCTGCTGTTAACGGCACCTCTTCTG
CTGAAACCAACCTGGAAGCTCTGCAAAAGAAACTGGAAGAACTGGAACTGGACGAACAGCAGCGTAAACG
TCTGGAAGCGTTCCTGACCCAGAAACAGAAAGTTGGTGAACTGAAAGACGACGACTTCGAAAAAATCTCT
GAACTGGGTGCTGGTAACGGTGGTGTTGTTTTCAAAGTTTCTCACAAACCGTCCGGTCTGGTTATGGCTC
GTAAACTGATCCACCTGGAAATCAAACCGGCTATCCGTAACCAGATCATCCGTGAACTGCAAGTTCTGCA
CGAATGCAACTCTCCGTACATCGTTGGTTTCTACGGTGCTTTCTACTCTGACGGTGAAATCTCTATCTGC
ATGGAACACATGGACGGTGGTTCTCTGGACCAGGTTCTGAAAAAAGCTGGTCGTATCCCGGAACAGATCC
TGGGTAAAGTTTCTATCGCTGTTATCAAAGGTCTGACCTACCTGCGTGAAAAACACAAAATCATGCACCG
TGACGTTAAACCGTCTAACATCCTGGTTAACTCTCGTGGTGAAATCAAACTGTGCGACTTCGGTGTTTCT
GGTCAGCTGATCGACTCTATGGCTAACTAGTTCGTTGGCACCCGTTCTTACATGTCTCCGGAACGTCTGC
AAGGCACCCACTACTCTGTTCAGTCTGACATCTGGTCTATGGGTCTGTCTCTGGTTGAAATGGCTGT
