>Addgene plasmid #68302 | MBP-MEK1 S222TAG | addgene partial sequence | sequence record 123729 | T7term 5'-GCTAGTTATTGCTCAGCGG-3'
CAGCCGGATCAAGCTAGCTTGTCGACGGAGCTCGAATTCGGATCCGGCGCGCCTTAGTGATGGTGGTGAT
GATGCGCAGCTGCGGCTGCCACACCAGCAGCGTGGGTCGGGGTAGACGGCTGGTTCAGACCGATGGTAGA
GCACAGCCAACCAGCGAAGTCAACTTCTTCAGCGTCAGAACGTTTGATGAAAGCGTGAACCATCAGCTGT
TTCAGGTCAGCACGTTCAGCCGGGTTTTTGATCAGGCATTTGTTAACGAAGTCCTGGAACTCCAGAGAGA
AAACACCAGACGGCAGTTTCGGAGGCGGTTCGTTAACGATGTAGTCCAGCAGTTCGAAGATAGCCATCGG
CGGACGAGAGTCCATACCGTAAGAAGACAGCGGACGACCCGGAGTACGCGGACGCGGCGGGGTTTCAGCA
GCGTCACCTTCAACCTGGCAACCGAACATCAGTTCCAGTTCTTTAGCGTCCGGCGGCGGGATCGGGTAAC
GACCAACAGCCATTTCAACCAGAGACAGACCCATAGACCAGATGTCAGACTGAACAGAGTAGTGGGTGCC
TTGCAGACGTTCCGGAGACATGTAAGAACGGGTGCCAACGAACTAGTTAGCCATAGAGTCGATCAGCTGA
CCAGAAACACCGAAGTCGCACAGTTTGATTTCACCACGAGAGTTAACCAGGATGTTAGACGGTTTAACGT
CACGGTGCATGATTTTGTGTTTTTCACGCAGGTAGGTCAGACCTTTGATAACAGCGATAGAAACTTTACC
CAGGATCTGTTCCGGGATACGACCAGCTTTTTTCAGAACCTGGTCCAGAGAACCACCGTCCATGTGTTCC
ATGCAGATAGAGATTTCACCGTCAGAGTAGAAAGCACC
